>Addgene plasmid #202891 | Salsa-BC50-P1E2 | addgene full sequence | sequence record 413433 | Addgene NGS Result
AGCGCCCAATACGCAAACCGCCTCTCCCCGCGCGTTGGCCGATTCATTAATGCAGTCGAGGGATCTCCAT
AAGAGAAGAGGGACAGCTATGACTGGGAGTAGTCAGGAGAGGAGGAAAAATCTGGCTAGTAAAACATGTA
AGGAAAATTTTAGGGATGTTAAAGAAAAAAATAACACAAAACAAAATATAAAAAAAATCTAACCTCAAGT
CAAGGCTTTTCTATGGAATAAGGAATGGACAGCAGGGGGCTGTTTCATATACTGATGACCTCTTTATAGC
CAACCTTTGTTCATGGCAGCCAGCATATGGGCATATGTTGCCAAACTCTAAACCAAATACTCATTCTGAT
GTTTTAAATGATTTGCCCTCCCATATGTCCTTCCGAGTGAGAGACACAAAAAATTCCAACACACTATTGC
AATGAAAATAAATTTCCTTTATTAGCCAGAAGTCAGATGCTCAAGGGGCTTCATGATGTCCCCATAATTT
TTGGCAGAGGGAAAAAGATCGATCTCAGTGGTATTTGTGAGCCAGGGCATTGGCCACACCAGCCACCACC
TTCTGATAGGCAGCCTGCACCTGAGGAGTGAATTCTTTGCCAAAATGATGAGACAGCACAACAACCAGCA
CGTTGCCCAGGAGCTGTAGGAAAGAGAAGAAGGCATGAACATGGTTAGCAGAGGGGCCCGGTTTGGACTC
AGAGTATTTTATCCTCATCTCAAACAGTGTATATCATTGTAACCATAAAGAGAAAGGCAGGATGATGACC
AGGGTGTAGTTGTTTCTACCAATAAGAATATTTCCACGCCAGCCAGAATTTATATGCAGAAATATTCTAC
CTTATCATTTAATTATAACAATTGTTCTCTAAAACTGTGCTGAAGTACAATATAATATACCCTGATTGCC
TTGAAAAAAAAGTGATTAGAGAAAGTACTTACAATCTGACAAATAAACAAAAGTGAATTTAAAAATTCGT
TACAAATGCAAGCTAAAGTTTAACGAAAAAGTTACAGAAAATGAAAAGAAAATAAGAGGAGACAATGGTT
GTCAACAGAGTAGAAAGTGAAAGAAACAAAATTATCATGAGGGTCCATGGTGATACAAGGGACATCTTCC
CATTCTAAACAACACCCTGAAAACTTTGCCCCCTCCATATAACATGAATTTTACAATAGCGAAAAAGAAA
GAACAATCAAGGGTCCCCAAACTCACCCTGAAGTTCTCAGCTCTAGAGATATCGTCGAGGCCGCGCTAGC
GTTTAAACTGTCGACCTTAATTAAGAGATCTGCTCGAGGCGCGTCAGCTGACTAGAGGATCCCCGGGTAC
CGAGCTCGAATTCGGGGCCGCGGAGGCTGGATCGGTCCCGGTGTCTTCTATGGAGGTCAAAACAGCGTGG
ATGGCGTCTCCAGGCGATCTGACGGTTCACTAAACGAGCTCTGCTTATATAGGCCTCCCACCGTACACGC
CTACCTCGACCCGGGTACCGAGCTCGACTTTCACTTTTCTCTATCACTGATAGGGAGTGGTAAACTCGAC
TTTCACTTTTCTCTATCACTGATAGGGAGTGGTAAACTCGACTTTCACTTTTCTCTATCACTGATAGGGA
GTGGTAAACTCGACTTTCACTTTTCTCTATCACTGATAGGGAGTGGTAAACTCGACTTTCACTTTTCTCT
ATCACTGATAGGGAGTGGTAAACTCGACCTATATAAGCAGAGCTCGTTTAGTGAACCGTCAGATCGCCTG
GAGACGCCATCCACGCTGTTTTGACCTCCATAGAAGACACCGGGACCGATCCAGCCTCCGCGGCCCCGAA
TTCCTGCAGCGGCCGCTCTAGAACTAGTGGATCCCCGCGGATGGTGAGCAAGGGCGAGGAGCTGTTCACC
GGGGTGGTGCCCATCCTGGTCGAGCTGGACGGCGACGTAAACGGCCACAAGTTCAGCGTGTCCGGCGAGG
GCGAGGGCGATGCCACCTACGGCAAGCTGACCCTGAAGTTCATCTGCACCACCGGCAAGCTGCCCGTGCC
CTGGCCCACCCTCGTGACCACCCTGACCTACGGCGTGCAGTGCTTCAGCCGCTACCCCGACCACATGAAG
CAGCACGACTTCTTCAAGTCCGCCATGCCCGAAGGCTACGTCCAGGAGCGCACCATCTTCTTCAAGGACG
ACGGCAACTACAAGACCCGCGCCGAGGTGAAGTTCGAGGGCGACACCCTGGTGAACCGCATCGAGCTGAA
GGGCATCGACTTCAAGGAGGACGGCAACATCCTGGGGCACAAGCTGGAGTACAACTACAACAGCCACAAC
GTCTATATCATGGCCGACAAGCAGAAGAACGGCATCAAGGTGAACTTCAAGATCCGCCACAACATCGAGG
ACGGCAGCGTGCAGCTCGCCGACCACTACCAGCAGAACACCCCCATCGGCGACGGCCCCGTGCTGCTGCC
CGACAACCACTACCTGAGCACCCAGTCCGCCCTGAGCAAAGACCCCAACGAGAAGCGCGATCACATGGTC
CTGCTGGAGTTCGTGACCGCCGCCGGGATCACTCTCGGCATGGACGAGCTGTACAAGTAATTGTTGTTCA
GAATTCGATATCAAGCTTGTCGACCTAGTTCTAGAGGATCCAGACATGATAAGATACATTGATGAGTTTG
GACAAACCACAACTAGAATGCAGTGAAAAAAATGCTTTATTTGTGAAATTTGTGATGCTATTGCTTTATT
TGTAACCATTATAAGCTGCAATAAACAAGTTAACAACAACAATTGCATTCATTTTATGTTTCAGGTTCAG
GGGGAGGTGTGGGAGGTTTTTTAAAGCAAGTAAAACCTCTACAAATGTGGTATGGCTGATTATGATCCTG
CAAGCCTCGTCGTCCTGGCCGGACCACGCTATCTGTGCAAGGTCCCCGGCCCCGGACGCGCGCTCCATGA
GCAGAGCGCCCGCCGCCGAGGCGAAGACTCGGGCGGCGCCCTGCCCGTCCCACCAGGTCAACAGGCGGTA
ACCGGCCTCTTCATCGGGAATGCGCGCGACCTTCAGCATCGCCGGCATGTCCCCCTGGCGGACGGGAAGT
ATCCAGCTCGACCAAGCTGGCCGCGTCGAGTGAAGACGAAAGGGCCTCGTGATACGCCTATTTTTATAGG
TTAATGTCATGATAATAATGGTTTCTTAGACGTCAGGTGGCACTTTTCGGGGAAATGTGCGCGGAACCCC
TATTTGTTTATTTTTCTAAATACATTCAAATATGTATCCGCTCATGAGACAATAACCCTGATAAATGCTT
CAATAATATTGAAAAAGGAAGAGTATGAGTATTCAACATTTCCGTGTCGCCCTTATTCCCTTTTTTGCGG
CATTTTGCCTTCCTGTTTTTGCTCACCCAGAAACGCTGGTGAAAGTAAAAGATGCTGAAGATCAGTTGGG
TGCACGAGTGGGTTACATCGAACTGGATCTCAACAGCGGTAAGATCCTTGAGAGTTTTCGCCCCGAAGAA
CGTTTTCCAATGATGAGCACTTTTAAAGTTCTGCTATGTGGCGCGGTATTATCCCGTGTTGACGCCGGGC
AAGAGCAACTCGGTCGCCGCATACACTATTCTCAGAATGACTTGGTTGAGTACTCACCAGTCACAGAAAA
GCATCTTACGGATGGCATGACAGTAAGAGAATTATGCAGTGCTGCCATAACCATGAGTGATAACACTGCG
GCCAACTTACTTCTGACAACGATCGGAGGACCGAAGGAGCTAACCGCTTTTTTGCACAACATGGGGGATC
ATGTAACTCGCCTTGATCGTTGGGAACCGGAGCTGAATGAAGCCATACCAAACGACGAGCGTGACACCAC
GATGCCTGTAGCAATGGCAACAACGTTGCGCAAACTATTAACTGGCGAACTACTTACTCTAGCTTCCCGG
CAACAATTAATAGACTGGATGGAGGCGGATAAAGTTGCAGGACCACTTCTGCGCTCGGCCCTTCCGGCTG
GCTGGTTTATTGCTGATAAATCTGGAGCCGGTGAGCGTGGGTCTCGCGGTATCATTGCAGCACTGGGGCC
AGATGGTAAGCCCTCCCGTATCGTAGTTATCTACACGACGGGGAGTCAGGCAACTATGGATGAACGAAAT
AGACAGATCGCTGAGATAGGTGCCTCACTGATTAAGCATTGGTAACTGTCAGACCAAGTTTACTCATATA
TACTTTAGATTGATTTAAAACTTCATTTTTAATTTAAAAGGATCTAGGTGAAGATCCTTTTTGATAATCT
CATGACCAAAATCCCTTAACGTGAGTTTTCGTTCCACTGAGCGTCAGACCCCGTAGAAAAGATCAAAGGA
TCTTCTTGAGATCCTTTTTTTCTGCGCGTAATCTGCTGCTTGCAAACAAAAAAACCACCGCTACCAGCGG
TGGTTTGTTTGCCGGATCAAGAGCTACCAACTCTTTTTCCGAAGGTAACTGGCTTCAGCAGAGCGCAGAT
ACCAAATACTGTTCTTCTAGTGTAGCCGTAGTTAGGCCACCACTTCAAGAACTCTGTAGCACCGCCTACA
TACCTCGCTCTGCTAATCCTGTTACCAGTGGCTGCTGCCAGTGGCGATAAGTCGTGTCTTACCGGGTTGG
ACTCAAGACGATAGTTACCGGATAAGGCGCAGCGGTCGGGCTGAACGGGGGGTTCGTGCACACAGCCCAG
CTTGGAGCGAACGACCTACACCGAACTGAGATACCTACAGCGTGAGCTATGAGAAAGCGCCACGCTTCCC
GAAGGGAGAAAGGCGGACAGGTATCCGGTAAGCGGCAGGGTCGGAACAGGAGAGCGCACGAGGGAGCTTC
CAGGGGGAAACGCCTGGTATCTTTATAGTCCTGTCGGGTTTCGCCACCTCTGACTTGAGCGTCGATTTTT
GTGATGCTCGTCAGGGGGGCGGAGCCTATGGAAAAACGCCAGCAACGCGGCCTTTTTACGGTTCCTGGCC
TTTTGCTGGCCTTTTGCTCACATGTTCTTTCCTGCGTTATCCCCTGATTCTGTGGATAACCGTATTACCG
CCTTTGAGTGAGCTGATACCGCTCGCCGCAGCCGAACGACCGAGCGCAGCGAGTCAGTGAGCGAGGAAGC
GGAAG
Features (pLannotate 1.2.2; 17 found; start..end, strand, type, name):
      2..55      +  CDS            lacI (fragment): lac repressor; lacI; The lac repressor binds to the lac operator to inhibit transcription in E. coli. This inhibition can be relieved by adding lactose or isopropyl-β-D-thiogalactopyranoside (IPTG).
    388..443     -  polyA_signal   β-globin poly(A) signal: rabbit β-globin polyadenylation signal (Gil and Proudfoot, 1987)
    518..640     -  CDS            HBB: HBB_COLGU - Experimental evidence at transcript level: Swiss-Prot protein existence level 2. Involved in oxygen transport from the lung to the various peripheral tissues. From Colobus guereza (Mantled guereza) (Eastern black-and-white colobus monkey).
    644..1216    -  intron         β-globin intron: intron from rabbit β-globin gene
   1312..1343    -  misc_feature   MCS (fragment): pUC18/19 multiple cloning site
   1437..1475    -  promoter       minimal CMV promoter: human cytomegalovirus (CMV) immediate early promoter
   1493..1708    -  protein_bind   tetracycline response element (fragment): contains seven copies of the tetracycline operator tetO tetracycline repressor TetR
   1708..1753    +  promoter       TRE3GV promoter (fragment): 3rd-generation Tet-responsive promoter that can be activated by binding of Tet-On® 3G, optimized for retroviral and lentiviral vectors
   1829..1856    +  misc_feature   MCS (fragment): pBluescript multiple cloning site
   1861..2580    +  CDS            EGFP: the original enhanced GFP (Yang et al., 1996) mammalian codon-optimized
   2591..2613    +  misc_feature   MCS (fragment): pBluescript multiple cloning site
   2627..2761    -  polyA_signal   SV40 poly(A) signal: SV40 polyadenylation signal
   2784..2867    -  CDS            large T antigen (fragment): large T antigen from SV40 (simian virus 40)
   2861..3091    -  CDS            str (fragment): STR_KLEPN - Protein inferred from homology: Swiss-Prot protein existence level 3. The aminoglycoside phosphotransferases achieve inactivation of their antibiotic substrates by phosphorylation. From Klebsiella pneumoniae.
   3210..3314    +  promoter       AmpR promoter: bla
   3315..4175    +  CDS            AmpR: β-lactamase; bla; confers resistance to ampicillin, carbenicillin, and related antibiotics
   4346..4934    +  rep_origin     ori: high-copy-number ColE1/pMB1/pBR322/pUC origin of replication
