[The description below was written by a language model from this plasmid's Addgene catalogue record and pLannotate feature annotations shown in this document.]
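Description:
Salsa-BC50-P1E2 is a mammalian expression reporter plasmid built on the pCER206 backbone, one member of a set of barcoded reporters made for PRESTO-Salsa, a highly multiplexed assay for screening GPCR activation. It is about 5.1 kb and is propagated in E. coli as a high-copy plasmid through a ColE1/pUC-type origin, with selection by ampicillin via the β-lactamase gene and its native promoter. No mammalian selection marker is annotated. Short fragments matching lacI, SV40 large T antigen and an aminoglycoside phosphotransferase appear to be backbone remnants rather than functional genes.

The payload is a synthetic EGFP/BC50 insert of roughly 730 bp, cloned between BsrGI and HindIII sites and driven by a tetracycline response element. The feature table shows a central tetO array flanked by minimal promoters pointing in opposite directions, suggesting a bidirectional Tet-responsive layout. On one side, a TRE3G-type minimal promoter fragment drives mammalian codon-optimised EGFP. The barcode itself is not annotated, but the insert name and cloning sites suggest it lies just downstream of the EGFP coding sequence, ahead of the SV40 polyadenylation region. On the other side, a minimal CMV promoter faces a multiple cloning site fragment followed by a rabbit β-globin intron and poly(A) signal, with no coding sequence annotated there.

Because the promoter depends on a tet-controlled transactivator, reporter transcription should occur only when such a factor is supplied. In assays of this kind, the transactivator is typically released on receptor activation, though the record does not spell this out. The unique barcode would then let transcripts from many receptor-specific reporters be pooled and counted by sequencing, while EGFP gives a fluorescent readout.
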