Addgene plasmid #202891: Salsa-BC50-P1E2
Purpose: Expression of barcoded reporter plasmid for PRESTO-Salsa; EGFP/BC50
Depositing lab: Noah Palm. Depositing organization: Yale University. Publication: Highly multiplexed bioactivity screening reveals human and microbiota metabolome-GPCRome interactions. Chen H, Rosen CE, Gonzalez-Hernandez JA, Song D, Potempa J, Ring AM, Palm NW. Cell. 2023 Jul 6;186(14):3095-3110.e19. doi: 10.1016/j.cell.2023.05.024. Epub 2023 Jun 14. PubMed 37321219.
Backbone
  Vector backbone: pCER206
  Vector type: Mammalian Expression
Growth in bacteria
  Bacterial resistance: Ampicillin, 100 μg/mL
  Growth temperature: 37°C
  Growth strain: DH5alpha
  Copy number: High Copy
Gene/Insert
  Gene/Insert name: EGFP/BC50
  Species: Synthetic
  Insert size (bp): 730
  Promoter: Tet Response Element (TRE)
  Cloning method: Restriction Enzyme; 5′ cloning site BsrGI (not destroyed); 3′ cloning site HindIII (not destroyed)
  Sequencing primers: 5′ Custom primer (GAAGCGCGATCACATGG)
Terms and licenses: Academic/Nonprofit Terms; Industry Terms: Not Available to Industry
How to cite: Salsa-BC50-P1E2 was a gift from Noah Palm (Addgene plasmid # 202891 ; http://n2t.net/addgene:202891 ; RRID:Addgene_202891)
