>Addgene plasmid #202891 | Salsa-BC50-P1E2 | depositor partial sequence | sequence record 393764 | BC50
TTGTTGTTCA
